>Addgene plasmid #217092 | pMV-Tc1-8_Xt | addgene full sequence | sequence record 442074 | Addgene NGS Result
GAAGAAAGGCCCACCCGTGAAGGTGAGCCAGTGAGTTGATTGCAGTCCAGTTACGCTGGAGTCAATAGGC
GTATCACGAGGCCCTTTCGTTGTAAAACGACGGCCAGTCGAACCACGCAATGCGTCTCGATCCGCAGTGT
CTTGCGTCTCTCTGCAGTACAGTCATATGAAAAAGTTTGGGAACCCCTCTCAGCCTGCATAATAATTTAC
TCCACTTTCAACAAAAAAAGATAACAGTGGTATGTCTTTCATTTCCCAGGAACATCTGAGTACTGGGGTG
TTTTCTGAACAAAGATTTTTAGTGAAGCAGTATTTAGTTGTATGAAATTAAATCAAATGTGAAAAACTGG
CTGTGCAAAAATTTGGGTACCCTTGTAATTTTGCTAATTTGAATGCATGTAACTGCTCAATACTGATTAC
TGGCAACACCAAATTGGTTGGATTAGCTTGTTAAGCCTTGAACTTCATAGGCAGGTGTGTCCAATCATGA
GAAAAGGTATTTAAGGTGGCCAATTGCAAGTTGTGCTTCTGTTTGACTCTCCTCTGAAGAGTGACAGCAC
CGGTGCTAGCAATTCTACCGGGTAGGGGAGGCGCTTTTCCCAAGGCAGTCTGGAGCATGCGCTTTAGCAG
CCCCGCTGGGCACTTGGCGCTACACAAGTGGCCTCTGGCCTCGCACACATTCCACATCCACCGGTAGGCG
CCAACCGGCTCCGTTCTTTGGTGGCCCCTTCGCGCCACCTTCTACTCCTCCCCTAGTCAGGAAGTTCCCC
CCCGCCCCGCAGCTCGCGTCGTGCAGGACGTGACAAATGGAAGTAGCACGTCTCACTAGTCTCGTGCAGA
TGGACAGCACCGCTGAGCAATGGAAGCGGGTAGGCCTTTGGGGCAGCGGCCAATAGCAGCTTTGCTCCTT
CGCTTTCTGGGCTCAGAGGCTGGGAAGGGGTGGGTCCGGGGGCGGGCTCAGGGGCGGGCTCAGGGGCGGG
GCGGGCGCCCGAAGGTCCTCCGGAGGCCCGGCATTCTGCACGCTTCAAAAGCGCACGTCTGCCGCGCTGT
TCTCCTCTTCCTCATCTCCGGGCCTTTCGACCTGCAGCCAACGCCACCATGGGGACCGAGTACAAGCCCA
CGGTGCGCCTCGCCACCCGCGACGACGTCCCCCGGGCCGTACGCACCCTCGCCGCCGCGTTCGCCGACTA
CCCCGCCACGCGCCACACCGTCGACCCGGACCGCCACATCGAGCGGGTCACCGAGCTGCAAGAACTCTTC
CTCACGCGCGTCGGGCTCGACATCGGCAAGGTGTGGGTCGCGGACGACGGCGCCGCGGTGGCGGTCTGGA
CCACGCCGGAGAGCGTCGAAGCGGGGGCGGTGTTCGCCGAGATCGGCCCGCGCATGGCCGAGTTGAGCGG
TTCCCGGCTGGCCGCGCAGCAACAGATGGAAGGCCTCCTGGCGCCGCACCGGCCCAAGGAGCCCGCGTGG
TTCCTGGCCACCGTCGGCGTCTCGCCCGACCACCAGGGCAAGGGTCTGGGCAGCGCCGTCGTGCTCCCCG
GAGTGGAGGCGGCCGAGCGCGCCGGGGTGCCCGCCTTCCTGGAGACCTCCGCGCCCCGCAACCTCCCCTT
CTACGAGCGGCTCGGCTTCACCGTCACCGCCGACGTCGAGGTGCCCGAAGGACCGCGCACCTGGTGCATG
ACCCGCAAGCCCGGTGCCATCGATGCCACTAACTTCTCCCTGTTGAAACAAGCAGGGGATGTCGAAGAGA
ATCCCGGGCCAATGGTGAGCAAGGGCGAGGAGCTGTTCACCGGGGTGGTGCCCATCCTGGTCGAGCTGGA
CGGCGACGTAAACGGCCACAAGTTCAGCGTGTCCGGCGAGGGCGAGGGCGATGCCACCTACGGCAAGCTG
ACCCTGAAGTTCATCTGCACCACCGGCAAGCTGCCCGTGCCCTGGCCCACCCTCGTGACCACCCTGACCT
ACGGCGTGCAGTGCTTCAGCCGCTACCCCGACCACATGAAGCAGCACGACTTCTTCAAGTCCGCCATGCC
CGAAGGCTACGTCCAGGAGCGCACCATCTTCTTCAAGGACGACGGCAACTACAAGACCCGCGCCGAGGTG
AAGTTCGAGGGCGACACCCTGGTGAACCGCATCGAGCTGAAGGGCATCGACTTCAAGGAGGACGGCAACA
TCCTGGGGCACAAGCTGGAGTACAACTACAACAGCCACAACGTCTATATCATGGCCGACAAGCAGAAGAA
CGGCATCAAGGTGAACTTCAAGATCCGCCACAACATCGAGGACGGCAGCGTGCAGCTCGCCGACCACTAC
CAGCAGAACACCCCCATCGGCGACGGCCCCGTGCTGCTGCCCGACAACCACTACCTGAGCACCCAGTCCG
CCCTGAGCAAAGACCCCAACGAGAAGCGCGATCACATGGTCCTGCTGGAGTTCGTGACCGCCGCCGGGAT
CACTCTCGGCATGGACGAGCTGTACAAGTAATTAATTAAGCTCGCTGATCAGCCTCGACTGTGCCTTCTA
GTTGCCAGCCATCTGTTGTTTGCCCCTCCCCCGTGCCTTCCTTGACCCTGGAAGGTGCCACTCCCACTGT
CCTTTCCTAATAAAATGAGGAAATTGCATCGCATTGTCTGAGTAGGTGTCATTCTATTCTGGGGGGTGGG
GTGGGGCAGGACAGCAAGGGGGAGGATTGGGAAGACAATAGCAGGCATGCTGGGGATGCGGTGGGCTCTA
TGGCTTCTGAGGCGCGCCCTCGAGTGTAATATCTCTGTTGGGGTGCCCAAATTTATGCACCTGTCTAATT
TTGTTATGATGCATATTGCATATTTTCTGTTAATCCAATAAACTTTATGTCACTGCTGAAATACTACTGT
TTCCATAAGGCATGTTATATATTAAAAGGAAGTTGCTACTTTGAAAGCTCAGCCAATGATAAACAAAACT
CCAAAGAATTAAGAGGGGTTCCCAAACTTTTTCATATGACTGTAGGGCCCAGAGACGGAGTCACTGCCAA
CCGAGACGGTCATAGCTGTTTCCTGTGTGCCGCTTCCTCGCTCACTGACTCGCTGCGCTCGGTCGTTACT
GACCATTTAAATCATACCTGACCTCCATAGCAGAAAGTCAAAAGCCTCCGACCGGAGGCTTTTGACTTGA
TCGGCACGTAAGAGGTTCCAACTTTCACCATAATGAAATAAGATCACTACCGGGCGTATTTTTTGAGTTA
TCGAGATTTTCAGGAGCTAAGGAAGCTAAAATGAGTATTCAACATTTCCGTGTCGCCCTTATTCCCTTTT
TTGCGGCATTTTGCCTTCCTGTTTTTGCTCACCCAGAAACGCTGGTGAAAGTAAAAGATGCTGAAGATCA
GTTGGGTGCACGAGTGGGTTACATCGAACTGGATCTCAACAGCGGTAAGATCCTTGAGAGTTTACGCCCC
GAAGAACGTTTTCCAATGATGAGCACTTTTAAAGTTCTGCTATGTGGCGCGGTATTATCCCGTATTGACG
CCGGGCAAGAGCAACTCGGTCGCCGCATACACTATTCTCAGAATGACTTGGTTGAGTACTCACCAGTCAC
AGAAAAGCATCTCACGGATGGCATGACAGTAAGAGAATTATGCAGTGCTGCCATAACCATGAGTGATAAC
ACTGCGGCCAACTTACTTCTGGCAACGATCGGAGGACCGAAGGAGCTAACCGCTTTTTTGCACAACATGG
GGGATCATGTAACTCGCCTTGATCGTTGGGAACCGGAGCTGAATGAAGCCATACCAAACGACGAGCGTGA
CACCACGATGCCTGTAGCAATGGCAACAACGTTGCGCAAACTATTAACTGGCGAACTACTTACTCTAGCT
TCCCGGCAACAATTAATAGACTGGATGGAGGCGGATAAAGTTGCAGGATCACTTCTGCGCTCGGCCCTCC
CGGCTGGCTGGTTTATTGCTGATAAATCTGGAGCCGGTGAGCGTGGGTCCCGCGGTATCATTGCAGAACT
GGGGCCAGATGGTAAGCCCTCCCGCATCGTAGTTATCTACACGACGGGGAGTCAGGCAACTATGGATGAA
CGAAATAGACAGATCGCTGAGATAGGTGCCTCACTGATTAAGCATTGGTAAGTGACCAAACAGGAAAAAA
CCGCCCTTAACATGGCCCGCTTTATCAGAAGCCAGACATTAACGCTTCTGGAGAAACTCAACGAGCTGGA
CGCGGATGAACAGGCAGACATCTGTGAATCGCTTCACGACCACGCTGATGAGCTTTACCGCAGCTGCCTC
GCGCGTTTCGGTGATGACGGTGAAAACCTCTGATGAGGGCCCAAATGTAATCACCTGGCTCACCTTCGGG
TGGGCCTTTCTGCGTTGCTGGCGTTTTTCCATAGGCTCCGCCCCCCTGACGAGCATCACAAAAATCGATG
CTCAAGTCAGAGGTGGCGAAACCCGACAGGACTATAAAGATACCAGGCGTTTCCCCCTGGAAGCTCCCTC
GTGCGCTCTCCTGTTCCGACCCTGCCGCTTACCGGATACCTGTCCGCCTTTCTCCCTTCGGGAAGCGTGG
CGCTTTCTCATAGCTCACGCTGTAGGTATCTCAGTTCGGTGTAGGTCGTTCGCTCCAAGCTGGGCTGTGT
GCACGAACCCCCCGTTCAGCCCGACCGCTGCGCCTTATCCGGTAACTATCGTCTTGAGTCCAACCCGGTA
AGACACGACTTATCGCCACTGGCAGCAGCCACTGGTAACAGGATTAGCAGAGCGAGGTATGTAGGCGGTG
CTACAGAGTTCTTGAAGTGGTGGCCTAACTACGGCTACACTAGAAGAACAGTATTTGGTATCTGCGCTCT
GCTGAAGCCAGTTACCTCGGAAAAAGAGTTGGTAGCTCTTGATCCGGCAAACAAACCACCGCTGGTAGCG
GTGGTTTTTTTGTTTGCAAGCAGCAGATTACGCGCAGAAAAAAAGGATCTCAAGAAGATCCTTTGATTTT
CTACC
Features (pLannotate 1.2.2; 13 found; start..end, strand, type, name):
     88..108     -  CDS            lacZα (fragment): LacZα fragment of β-galactosidase; lacZ fragment
    580..1079    +  promoter       PGK promoter: mouse phosphoglycerate kinase 1 promoter
   1104..1698    +  CDS            PuroR (fragment): puromycin N-acetyltransferase; pac from Streptomyces alboniger; confers resistance to puromycin
   1762..2481    +  CDS            EGFP: the original enhanced GFP (Yang et al., 1996) mammalian codon-optimized
   2509..2733    +  polyA_signal   bGH poly(A) signal: bovine growth hormone polyadenylation signal
   3040..3077    -  rep_origin     RSF ori (fragment): Plasmids containing the RSF 1030 origin of replication can be propagated in E. coli cells that contain additional plasmids with compatible origins.
   3116..3147    +  terminator     tonB terminator: bidirectional E. coli tonB-P14 transcription terminator
   3148..3250    +  promoter       cat promoter: promoter of the E. coli cat gene encoding chloramphenicol acetyltransferase
   3251..4111    +  CDS            AmpR: β-lactamase; bla; confers resistance to ampicillin, carbenicillin, and related antibiotics
   4112..4303    +  CDS            rop: Rop protein, which maintains plasmids at low copy number; rop
   4327..4354    +  terminator     T7Te terminator: phage T7 early transcription terminator
   4366..4953    -  rep_origin     ori: high-copy-number ColE1/pMB1/pBR322/pUC origin of replication
   4975..29      -  terminator     T3Te terminator (across the origin): phage T3 early transcription terminator
