[The description below was written by a language model from this plasmid's Addgene catalogue record and pLannotate feature annotations shown in this document.]
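Description:
pMV-Tc1-8_Xt is a transposon donor plasmid built on the pMV backbone and catalogued as a mammalian expression vector. Its recorded insert is the pair of terminal inverted repeats (TIRs) of the Tc1-8_Xt transposon, listed as synthetic. The plasmid is about 5 kb. It is propagated in E. coli through a high-copy ColE1/pUC-type origin and selected with ampicillin, with the β-lactamase gene annotated downstream of a cat promoter. Short bacterial terminators (tonB, T7Te, T3Te) flank the backbone modules and likely insulate them from read-through transcription. The annotation also reports a rop-like segment, a small RSF ori fragment and a lacZα remnant. These appear to be partial matches or cloning leftovers, and the catalogue lists the plasmid as high copy.

The annotated mammalian cargo is a single expression unit. A mouse PGK promoter drives a puromycin N-acetyltransferase coding sequence (annotated as a fragment), followed after a short gap by EGFP and a bovine growth hormone polyadenylation signal. The element linking PuroR and EGFP is not annotated, so the record does not state whether they are joined by a self-cleaving peptide or some other linker. The TIRs are also absent from the feature table. They presumably lie in the unannotated regions on either side of the cassette, but their exact positions are not recorded.

No transposase is encoded on this plasmid, so as a donor it would be supplied together with a separate source of the matching Tc1-8_Xt transposase. That enzyme recognises the TIRs and moves the intervening cassette into the host genome, so integration events can be scored or enriched by puromycin resistance and green fluorescence. The plasmid comes from a survey of DNA transposon activity in human cells aimed at expanding genome engineering tools.
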