Addgene plasmid #217092: pMV-Tc1-8_Xt
Purpose: Donor plasmid of Tc1-8_Xt Transposon
Depositing lab: Haoyi Wang. Depositing organization: Institute of Zoology, Chinese Academy of Sciences. Publication: Heterologous survey of 130 DNA transposons in human cells highlights their functional divergence and expands the genome engineering toolbox. Zhang T, Tan S, Tang N, Li Y, Zhang C, Sun J, Guo Y, Gao H, Cai Y, Sun W, Wang C, Fu L, Ma H, Wu Y, Hu X, Zhang X, Gee P, Yan W, Zhao Y, Chen Q, Guo B, Wang H, Zhang YE. Cell. 2024 Jul 11;187(14):3741-3760.e30. doi: 10.1016/j.cell.2024.05.007. Epub 2024 Jun 5. PubMed 38843831.
Backbone
  Vector backbone: pMV
  Vector type: Mammalian Expression
Growth in bacteria
  Bacterial resistance: Ampicillin, 100 μg/mL
  Growth temperature: 37°C
  Growth strain: DH5alpha
  Copy number: High Copy
Gene/Insert
  Gene/Insert name: TIRs of Tc1-8_Xt transposon (alt name: Tc1-8_Xt)
  Species: Synthetic
  Cloning method: Restriction Enzyme; 5′ cloning site Unknown (unknown if destroyed); 3′ cloning site Unknown (unknown if destroyed)
Terms and licenses: Academic/Nonprofit Terms; Industry Terms: Not Available to Industry
How to cite: pMV-Tc1-8_Xt was a gift from Haoyi Wang (Addgene plasmid # 217092 ; http://n2t.net/addgene:217092 ; RRID:Addgene_217092)
